Addgene plasmid #153288: pAAV-GfaABC1D-GRAB_Ado1.0
Purpose: Express the adenosine sensor GRAB_Ado1.0 in astrocytes
Depositing lab: Yulong Li. Depositing organization: Peking University. Publication: Regulation of sleep homeostasis mediator adenosine by basal forebrain glutamatergic neurons. Peng W, Wu Z, Song K, Zhang S, Li Y, Xu M. Science. 2020 Sep 4;369(6508). pii: 369/6508/eabb0556. doi: 10.1126/science.abb0556. PubMed 32883833.
Backbone
  Vector backbone: pAAV
  Backbone manufacturer: Addgene
  Backbone size w/o insert (bp): 5121
  Vector type: AAV
Growth in bacteria
  Bacterial resistance: Ampicillin, 100 μg/mL
  Growth temperature: 37°C
  Growth strain: NEB Stable
  Copy number: High Copy
Gene/Insert
  Gene/Insert name: Adenosine sensor GRAB_Ado1.0
  Species: H. sapiens (human)
  Insert size (bp): 2259
  Promoter: GfaABC1D
  Cloning method: Gibson Cloning
Terms and licenses: Academic/Nonprofit Terms; Industry Terms: Not Available to Industry
Depositor comments: Please visit https://www.biorxiv.org/content/10.1101/2020.05.04.075564v1 for BioRxiv preprint.
How to cite: pAAV-GfaABC1D-GRAB_Ado1.0 was a gift from Yulong Li (Addgene plasmid # 153288 ; http://n2t.net/addgene:153288 ; RRID:Addgene_153288)
