[The description below was written by a language model from this plasmid's Addgene catalogue record and pLannotate feature annotations shown in this document.]
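Description:
pAAV-GfaABC1D-GRAB_Ado1.0 is an adeno-associated virus transfer plasmid built on a pAAV backbone and intended for packaging into recombinant AAV that expresses a genetically encoded adenosine sensor in astrocytes. In bacteria it is maintained at high copy from a ColE1/pUC-type origin and selected with ampicillin through the β-lactamase gene. An f1/M13 phage origin and small pBR322-derived remnants (bom, rop fragments) are also present in the backbone.

The expression cassette lies between AAV2 inverted terminal repeats, which provide the signals for genome replication and encapsidation. The catalogue names GfaABC1D, a compact GFAP-derived astrocyte-selective promoter, as the driver. The automated annotation does not label it, but an unannotated stretch between the upstream ITR and a chimeric β-globin/immunoglobulin intron is where it would sit. Downstream come a short T7 promoter, an Igκ leader peptide that helps target the protein to the secretory pathway and membrane, and a residual attB1 fragment.

The roughly 2.3 kb sensor coding region is recorded as human. It is annotated as adenosine-receptor segments flanking an EGFP-derived fluorescent protein, consistent with the GRAB design, in which a fluorescent module is inserted within a G protein-coupled receptor so that ligand binding changes fluorescence. The receptor halves are labelled by homology as Adora2a, Adora2b or ADORA1 fragments depending on the record, so the annotation alone does not establish the exact receptor subtype. A WPRE and the human growth hormone polyadenylation signal follow, enhancing transcript stability and processing.

The two sequence records (7,369 and 7,380 nt) differ mainly in numbering origin. In the sequencing-derived record the upstream ITR is detected only as short fragments, whereas the depositor record shows it intact.
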