Features (pLannotate 1.2.2; 19 found; start..end, strand, type, name):
      1..141     -  repeat_region  AAV2 ITR: inverted terminal repeat of adeno-associated virus serotype 2 inverted
   1006..1138    +  intron         chimeric intron: chimera between introns from human β-globin and immunoglobulin heavy chain genes
   1183..1201    +  promoter       T7 promoter: promoter for bacteriophage T7 RNA polymerase
   1224..1286    +  sig_peptide    Igκ leader: leader sequence from mouse immunoglobulin κ light chain
   1288..1305    +  protein_bind   attB1 (fragment): mutant version of attB; core recombination site for the Gateway® BP reaction BP Clonase™
   1326..1973    +  CDS            Adora2a (fragment): AA2AR_RAT - Experimental evidence at protein level: Swiss-Prot protein existence level 1. Receptor for adenosine (By similarity). The activity of this receptor is mediated by G proteins which activate adenylyl cyclase (PubMed:23994616). From Rattus norvegicus (Rat).
   2163..2885    +  CDS            cEGFP: cEGFP is a basic (constitutively fluorescent) green fluorescent protein published in 2008, derived from Aequorea victoria.
   2862..3182    +  CDS            ADORA1 (fragment): AA1R_HUMAN - Experimental evidence at protein level: Swiss-Prot protein existence level 1. Receptor for adenosine. The activity of this receptor is mediated by G proteins which inhibit adenylyl cyclase. From Homo sapiens (Human).
   3483..3507    +  misc_feature   MCS (fragment): pBluescript multiple cloning site
   3507..4095    +  misc_feature   WPRE: woodchuck hepatitis virus posttranscriptional regulatory element
   4127..4603    +  polyA_signal   hGH poly(A) signal: human growth hormone polyadenylation signal
   4643..4783    +  repeat_region  AAV2 ITR: inverted terminal repeat of adeno-associated virus serotype 2 inverted
   4788..4839    -  misc_feature   bom (fragment): basis of mobility region from pBR322
   4858..5238    +  rep_origin     M13 ori (sequence partly withheld): M13 bacteriophage origin of replication; arrow indicates direction of (+) strand synthesis
   5314..5363    -  misc_feature   bom (fragment): basis of mobility region from pBR322
   5465..5500    -  CDS            rop (fragment): Rop protein, which maintains plasmids at low copy number; rop
   5595..5699    +  promoter       AmpR promoter: bla
   5700..6560    +  CDS            AmpR: β-lactamase; bla; confers resistance to ampicillin, carbenicillin, and related antibiotics
   6731..7319    +  rep_origin     ori: high-copy-number ColE1/pMB1/pBR322/pUC origin of replication
>Addgene plasmid #153288 | pAAV-GfaABC1D-GRAB_Ado1.0 | depositor full sequence | sequence record 296617 | pAAV-GfaABC1D-GRAB_Ado1.0 sequence 7380 bps
CCTGCAGGCAGCTGCGCGCTCGCTCGCTCACTGAGGCCGCCCGGGCAAAGCCCGGGCGTCGGGCGACCTT
TGGTCGCCCGGCCTCAGTGAGCGAGCGAGCGCGCAGAGAGGGAGTGGCCAACTCCATCACTAGGGGTTCC
TGCGGCCGCACGCGTTGTAGTTAATGATTAACCCGCCATGCTACTTATCTACGTAGCCATGCTCTAGGAA
GATCTAACATATCCTGGTGTGGAGTAGGGGACGCTGCTCTGACAGAGGCTCGGGGGCCTGAGCTGGCTCT
GTGAGCTGGGGAGGAGGCAGACAGCCAGGCCTTGTCTGCAAGCAGACCTGGCAGCATTGGGCTGGCCGCC
CCCCAGGGCCTCCTCTTCATGCCCAGTGAATGACTCACCTTGGCACAGACACAATGTTCGGGGTGGGCAC
AGTGCCTGCTTCCCGCCGCACCCCAGCCCCCCTCAAATGCCTTCCGAGAAGCCCATTGAGCAGGGGGCTT
GCATTGCACCCCAGCCTGACAGCCTGGCATCTTGGGATAAAAGCAGCACAGCCCCCTAGGGGCTGCCCTT
GCTGTGTGGCGCCACCGGCGGTGGAGAACAAGGCTCTATTCAGCCTGTGCCCAGGAAAGGGGATCAGGGG
ATGCCCAGGCATGGACAGTGGGTGGCAGGGGGGGAGAGGAGGGCTGTCTGCTTCCCAGAAGTCCAAGGAC
ACAAATGGGTGAGGGGAGAGCTCTCCCCATAGCTGGGCTGCGGCCCAACCCCACCCCCTCAGGCTATGCC
AGGGGGTGTTGCCAGGGGCACCCGGGCATCGCCAGTCTAGCCCACTCCTTCATAAAGCCCTCGCATCCCA
GGAGCGAGCAGAGCCAGAGCAGGTTGGAGAGGAGACGCATCACCTCCGCTGCTCGCAAGCTTTATTGCGG
TAGTTTATCACAGTTAAATTGCTAACGCAGTCAGTGCTTCTGACACAACAGTCTCGAACTTAAGCTGCAG
AAGTTGGTCGTGAGGCACTGGGCAGGTAAGTATCAAGGTTACAAGACAGGTTTAAGGAGACCAATAGAAA
CTGGGCTTGTCGAGACAGAGAAGACTCTTGCGTTTCTGATAGGCACCTATTGGTCTTACTGACATCCACT
TTGCCTTTCTCTCCACAGGTGTCCACTCCCAGTTCAATTACAGCTCTTAAGGCTAGAGTACTTAATACGA
CTCACTATAGGCTAGCCTCGAGAATTCGCCACCATGGAGACAGACACACTCCTGCTATGGGTACTGCTGC
TCTGGGTTCCAGGTTCCACTGGTGACACAAGTTTGTACAAAAAAGTTGGCACCACCGGTCCCATCATGGG
CTCCTCGGTGTACATCACGGTGGAGCTGGCCATTGCTGTGCTGGCCATCCTGGGCAATGTGCTGGTGTGC
TGGGCCGTGTGGCTCAACAGCAACCTGCAGAACGTCACCAACTACTTTGTGGTGTCACTGGCGGCGGCCG
ACATCGCAGTGGGTGTGCTCGCCATCCCCTTTGCCATCACCATCAGCACCGGGTTCTGCGCTGCCTGCCA
CGGCTGCCTCTTCATTGCCTGCTTCGTCCTGGTCCTCACGCAGAGCTCCATCTTCAGTCTCCTGGCCATC
GCCATTGACCGCTACATTGCCATCCGCATCCCGCTCCGGTACAATGGCTTGGTGACCGGCACGAGGGCTA
AGGGCATCATTGCCATCTGCTGGGTGCTGTCGTTTGCCATCGGCCTGACTCCCATGCTAGGTTGGAACAA
CTGCGGTCAGCCAAAGGAGGGCAAGAACCACTCCCAGGGCTGCGGGGAGGGCCAAGTGGCCTGTCTCTTT
GAGGATGTGGTCCCCATGAACTACATGGTGTACTTCAACTTCTTTGCCTGTGTGCTGGTGCCCCTGCTGC
TCATGCTGGGTGTCTATTTGCGGATCTTCCTGGCGGCGCGACGACAGCTGAAGCAGATGGAGAGCCAGCC
TCCCAGCCGCCGGGGTCCGGACGCCGTCGCCGCGCCGCCGGGGGGCACCGAGCGCAGGCCCAACGGTCTG
GGCCCCGAGCGCAGCGCGGGCCCGGGGGGCGCAGAGGCCGAACCGCTGCCCACCCAGCTCAACGGCGCCC
CTGGCGAGCCCGCGCCGGCCGGGCCGCGCGACACCGACGCGCTGGACCTGGAGGAGGGAGGAAACGTCTA
TATCAAGGCCGACAAGCAGAAGAACGGCATCAAGGCGAACTTCCACATCCGCCACAACATCGAGGACGGC
GGCGTGCAGCTCGCCTACCACTACCAGCAGAACACCCCCATCGGCGACGGCCCCGTGCTGCTGCCCGACA
ACCACTACCTGAGCGTGCAGTCCAAACTTTCGAAAGACCCCAACGAGAAGCGCGATCACATGGTCCTGCT
GGAGTTCGTGACCGCCGCCGGGATCACTCTCGGCATGGACGAGCTGTACAAGGGCGGTACCGGAGGGAGC
ATGGTGAGAAAGGGCGAGGAGCTGTTCACCGGGGTGGTGCCCATCCTGGTCGAGCTGGACGGCGACGTAA
ACGGCCACAAGTTCAGCGTGTCCGGCGAGGGTGAGGGCGATGCCACCTACGGCAAGCTGACCCTGAAGTT
CATCTGCACCACCGGCAAGCTGCCCGTGCCCTGGCCCACCCTCGTGACCACCCTGACCTACGGCGTGCAG
TGCTTCAGCCGCTACCCCGACCACATGAAGCAGCACGACTTCTTCAAGTCCGCCATGCCCGAAGGCTACA
TCCAGGAGCGCACCATCTTCTTCAAGGACGACGGCAACTACAAGACCCGCGCCGAGGTGAAGTTCGAGGG
CGACACCCTGGTGAACCGCATCGAGCTGAAGGGCATCGACTTCAAGGAGGACGGCAACATCCTGGGGCAC
AAGCTGGAGTACAACACCGGAGCAGCAGCACGCTGGCGCGGGCGGCAGAACCGCGAGCTCCATGCTGCCA
AGTCACTGGCCATCATTGTGGGGCTCTTTGCCCTCTGCTGGCTGCCCCTACACATCATCAACTGCTTCAC
TTTCTTCTGCCCCGACTGCAGCCACGCCCCTCTCTGGCTCATGTACCTGGCCATCGTCCTCTCCCACACC
AATTCGGTTGTGAATCCCTTCATCTACGCCTACCGTATCCGCGAGTTCCGCCAGACCTTCCGCAAGATCA
TTCGCAGCCACGTCCTGAGGCAGCAAGAACCTTTCAAGGCAGCTGGCACCAGTGCCCGGGTCTTGGCAGC
TCATGGCAGTGACGGAGAGCAGGTCAGCCTCCGTCTCAACGGCCACCCGCCAGGAGTGTGGGCCAACGGC
AGTGCTCCCCACCCTGAGCGGAGGCCCAATGGCTACGCCCTGGGGCTGGTGAGTGGAGGGAGTGCCCAAG
AGTCCCAGGGGAACACGGGCCTCCCAGACGTGGAGCTCCTTAGCCATGAGCTCAAGGGAGTGTGCCCAGA
GCCCCCTGGCCTAGATGACCCCCTGGCCCAGGATGGAGCAGGAGTGTCCTGAGAATTCGATATCAAGCTT
ATCGATAATCAACCTCTGGATTACAAAATTTGTGAAAGATTGACTGGTATTCTTAACTATGTTGCTCCTT
TTACGCTATGTGGATACGCTGCTTTAATGCCTTTGTATCATGCTATTGCTTCCCGTATGGCTTTCATTTT
CTCCTCCTTGTATAAATCCTGGTTGCTGTCTCTTTATGAGGAGTTGTGGCCCGTTGTCAGGCAACGTGGC
GTGGTGTGCACTGTGTTTGCTGACGCAACCCCCACTGGTTGGGGCATTGCCACCACCTGTCAGCTCCTTT
CCGGGACTTTCGCTTTCCCCCTCCCTATTGCCACGGCGGAACTCATCGCCGCCTGCCTTGCCCGCTGCTG
GACAGGGGCTCGGCTGTTGGGCACTGACAATTCCGTGGTGTTGTCGGGGAAATCATCGTCCTTTCCTTGG
CTGCTCGCCTATGTTGCCACCTGGATTCTGCGCGGGACGTCCTTCTGCTACGTCCCTTCGGCCCTCAATC
CAGCGGACCTTCCTTCCCGCGGCCTGCTGCCGGCTCTGCGGCCTCTTCCGCGTCTTCGCCTTCGCCCTCA
GACGAGTCGGATCTCCCTTTGGGCCGCCTCCCCGCATCGATACCGAGCGCTGCTCGAGAGATCTACGGGT
GGCATCCCTGTGACCCCTCCCCAGTGCCTCTCCTGGCCCTGGAAGTTGCCACTCCAGTGCCCACCAGCCT
TGTCCTAATAAAATTAAGTTGCATCATTTTGTCTGACTAGGTGTCCTTCTATAATATTATGGGGTGGAGG
GGGGTGGTATGGAGCAAGGGGCAAGTTGGGAAGACAACCTGTAGGGCCTGCGGGGTCTATTGGGAACCAA
GCTGGAGTGCAGTGGCACAATCTTGGCTCACTGCAATCTCCGCCTCCTGGGTTCAAGCGATTCTCCTGCC
TCAGCCTCCCGAGTTGTTGGGATTCCAGGCATGCATGACCAGGCTCAGCTAATTTTTGTTTTTTTGGTAG
AGACGGGGTTTCACCATATTGGCCAGGCTGGTCTCCAACTCCTAATCTCAGGTGATCTACCCACCTTGGC
CTCCCAAATTGCTGGGATTACAGGCGTGAACCACTGCTCCCTTCCCTGTCCTTCTGATTTTGTAGGTAAC
CACGTGCGGACCGAGCGGCCGCAGGAACCCCTAGTGATGGAGTTGGCCACTCCCTCTCTGCGCGCTCGCT
CGCTCACTGAGGCCGGGCGACCAAAGGTCGCCCGACGCCCGGGCTTTGCCCGGGCGGCCTCAGTGAGCGA
GCGAGCGCGCAGCTGCCTGCAGGGGCGCCTGATGCGGTATTTTCTCCTTACGCATCTGTGCGGTATTTCA
CACCGCATA
[142 nt withheld, positions 4840-4981]
C
[141 nt withheld, positions 4983-5123]
CCTTTGACGTTGGAGTCCACGTTCTTT
[37 nt withheld, positions 5151-5187]
ACCCTATCTCGGGCTATTCTTTTGATTTATAAGGGATTTTGCCGATTTCGGCCTATTGGTTAAAAAATGA
GCTGATTTAACAAAAATTTAACGCGAATTTTAACAAAATATTAACGTTTACAATTTTATGGTGCACTCTC
AGTACAATCTGCTCTGATGCCGCATAGTTAAGCCAGCCCCGACACCCGCCAACACCCGCTGACGCGCCCT
GACGGGCTTGTCTGCTCCCGGCATCCGCTTACAGACAAGCTGTGACCGTCTCCGGGAGCTGCATGTGTCA
GAGGTTTTCACCGTCATCACCGAAACGCGCGAGACGAAAGGGCCTCGTGATACGCCTATTTTTATAGGTT
AATGTCATGATAATAATGGTTTCTTAGACGTCAGGTGGCACTTTTCGGGGAAATGTGCGCGGAACCCCTA
TTTGTTTATTTTTCTAAATACATTCAAATATGTATCCGCTCATGAGACAATAACCCTGATAAATGCTTCA
ATAATATTGAAAAAGGAAGAGTATGAGTATTCAACATTTCCGTGTCGCCCTTATTCCCTTTTTTGCGGCA
TTTTGCCTTCCTGTTTTTGCTCACCCAGAAACGCTGGTGAAAGTAAAAGATGCTGAAGATCAGTTGGGTG
CACGAGTGGGTTACATCGAACTGGATCTCAACAGCGGTAAGATCCTTGAGAGTTTTCGCCCCGAAGAACG
TTTTCCAATGATGAGCACTTTTAAAGTTCTGCTATGTGGCGCGGTATTATCCCGTATTGACGCCGGGCAA
GAGCAACTCGGTCGCCGCATACACTATTCTCAGAATGACTTGGTTGAGTACTCACCAGTCACAGAAAAGC
ATCTTACGGATGGCATGACAGTAAGAGAATTATGCAGTGCTGCCATAACCATGAGTGATAACACTGCGGC
CAACTTACTTCTGACAACGATCGGAGGACCGAAGGAGCTAACCGCTTTTTTGCACAACATGGGGGATCAT
GTAACTCGCCTTGATCGTTGGGAACCGGAGCTGAATGAAGCCATACCAAACGACGAGCGTGACACCACGA
TGCCTGTAGCAATGGCAACAACGTTGCGCAAACTATTAACTGGCGAACTACTTACTCTAGCTTCCCGGCA
ACAATTAATAGACTGGATGGAGGCGGATAAAGTTGCAGGACCACTTCTGCGCTCGGCCCTTCCGGCTGGC
TGGTTTATTGCTGATAAATCTGGAGCCGGTGAGCGTGGGTCTCGCGGTATCATTGCAGCACTGGGGCCAG
ATGGTAAGCCCTCCCGTATCGTAGTTATCTACACGACGGGGAGTCAGGCAACTATGGATGAACGAAATAG
ACAGATCGCTGAGATAGGTGCCTCACTGATTAAGCATTGGTAACTGTCAGACCAAGTTTACTCATATATA
CTTTAGATTGATTTAAAACTTCATTTTTAATTTAAAAGGATCTAGGTGAAGATCCTTTTTGATAATCTCA
TGACCAAAATCCCTTAACGTGAGTTTTCGTTCCACTGAGCGTCAGACCCCGTAGAAAAGATCAAAGGATC
TTCTTGAGATCCTTTTTTTCTGCGCGTAATCTGCTGCTTGCAAACAAAAAAACCACCGCTACCAGCGGTG
GTTTGTTTGCCGGATCAAGAGCTACCAACTCTTTTTCCGAAGGTAACTGGCTTCAGCAGAGCGCAGATAC
CAAATACTGTCCTTCTAGTGTAGCCGTAGTTAGGCCACCACTTCAAGAACTCTGTAGCACCGCCTACATA
CCTCGCTCTGCTAATCCTGTTACCAGTGGCTGCTGCCAGTGGCGATAAGTCGTGTCTTACCGGGTTGGAC
TCAAGACGATAGTTACCGGATAAGGCGCAGCGGTCGGGCTGAACGGGGGGTTCGTGCACACAGCCCAGCT
TGGAGCGAACGACCTACACCGAACTGAGATACCTACAGCGTGAGCTATGAGAAAGCGCCACGCTTCCCGA
AGGGAGAAAGGCGGACAGGTATCCGGTAAGCGGCAGGGTCGGAACAGGAGAGCGCACGAGGGAGCTTCCA
GGGGGAAACGCCTGGTATCTTTATAGTCCTGTCGGGTTTCGCCACCTCTGACTTGAGCGTCGATTTTTGT
GATGCTCGTCAGGGGGGCGGAGCCTATGGAAAAACGCCAGCAACGCGGCCTTTTTACGGTTCCTGGCCTT
TTGCTGGCCTTTTGCTCACATGT
