Features (pLannotate 1.2.2; 20 found; start..end, strand, type, name):
      1..589     +  rep_origin     ori: high-copy-number ColE1/pMB1/pBR322/pUC origin of replication
    662..689     +  repeat_region  AAV2 ITR (fragment): inverted terminal repeat of adeno-associated virus serotype 2 inverted
    718..745     +  repeat_region  AAV2 ITR (fragment): inverted terminal repeat of adeno-associated virus serotype 2 inverted
   1645..1777    +  intron         chimeric intron: chimera between introns from human β-globin and immunoglobulin heavy chain genes
   1822..1840    +  promoter       T7 promoter: promoter for bacteriophage T7 RNA polymerase
   1863..1925    +  sig_peptide    Igκ leader: leader sequence from mouse immunoglobulin κ light chain
   1927..1944    +  protein_bind   attB1 (fragment): mutant version of attB; core recombination site for the Gateway® BP reaction BP Clonase™
   1974..2609    +  CDS            Adora2b (fragment): AA2BR_RAT - Experimental evidence at protein level: Swiss-Prot protein existence level 1. Receptor for adenosine. The activity of this receptor is mediated by G proteins which activate adenylyl cyclase. From Rattus norvegicus (Rat).
   2802..3524    +  CDS            cEGFP: cEGFP is a basic (constitutively fluorescent) green fluorescent protein published in 2008, derived from Aequorea victoria.
   3501..3821    +  CDS            ADORA1 (fragment): AA1R_HUMAN - Experimental evidence at protein level: Swiss-Prot protein existence level 1. Receptor for adenosine. The activity of this receptor is mediated by G proteins which inhibit adenylyl cyclase. From Homo sapiens (Human).
   4122..4146    +  misc_feature   MCS (fragment): pBluescript multiple cloning site
   4146..4734    +  misc_feature   WPRE: woodchuck hepatitis virus posttranscriptional regulatory element
   4766..5242    +  polyA_signal   hGH poly(A) signal: human growth hormone polyadenylation signal
   5282..5422    +  repeat_region  AAV2 ITR: inverted terminal repeat of adeno-associated virus serotype 2 inverted
   5427..5478    -  misc_feature   bom (fragment): basis of mobility region from pBR322
   5497..5952    +  rep_origin     f1 ori (sequence partly withheld): f1 bacteriophage origin of replication; arrow indicates direction of (+) strand synthesis
   5953..6002    -  misc_feature   bom (fragment): basis of mobility region from pBR322
   6104..6139    -  CDS            rop (fragment): Rop protein, which maintains plasmids at low copy number; rop
   6234..6338    +  promoter       AmpR promoter: bla
   6339..7199    +  CDS            AmpR: β-lactamase; bla; confers resistance to ampicillin, carbenicillin, and related antibiotics
>Addgene plasmid #153288 | pAAV-GfaABC1D-GRAB_Ado1.0 | addgene full sequence | sequence record 301931 | Addgene NGS Result
TTGAGATCCTTTTTTTCTGCGCGTAATCTGCTGCTTGCAAACAAAAAAACCACCGCTACCAGCGGTGGTT
TGTTTGCCGGATCAAGAGCTACCAACTCTTTTTCCGAAGGTAACTGGCTTCAGCAGAGCGCAGATACCAA
ATACTGTTCTTCTAGTGTAGCCGTAGTTAGGCCACCACTTCAAGAACTCTGTAGCACCGCCTACATACCT
CGCTCTGCTAATCCTGTTACCAGTGGCTGCTGCCAGTGGCGATAAGTCGTGTCTTACCGGGTTGGACTCA
AGACGATAGTTACCGGATAAGGCGCAGCGGTCGGGCTGAACGGGGGGTTCGTGCACACAGCCCAGCTTGG
AGCGAACGACCTACACCGAACTGAGATACCTACAGCGTGAGCTATGAGAAAGCGCCACGCTTCCCGAAGG
GAGAAAGGCGGACAGGTATCCGGTAAGCGGCAGGGTCGGAACAGGAGAGCGCACGAGGGAGCTTCCAGGG
GGAAACGCCTGGTATCTTTATAGTCCTGTCGGGTTTCGCCACCTCTGACTTGAGCGTCGATTTTTGTGAT
GCTCGTCAGGGGGGCGGAGCCTATGGAAAAACGCCAGCAACGCGGCCTTTTTACGGTTCCTGGCCTTTTG
CTGGCCTTTTGCTCACATGTCCTGCAGGCAGCTGCGCGCTCGCTCGCTCACTGAGGCCGCCCGGGCGTCG
GGCGACCTTTGGTCGCCCGGCCTCAGTGAGCGAGCGAGCGCGCAGAGAGGGAGTGGCCAACTCCATCACT
AGGGGTTCCTGCGGCCGCACGCGTTGTAGTTAATGATTAACCCGCCATGCTACTTATCTACGTAGCCATG
CTCTAGGAAGATCTAACATATCCTGGTGTGGAGTAGGGGACGCTGCTCTGACAGAGGCTCGGGGGCCTGA
GCTGGCTCTGTGAGCTGGGGAGGAGGCAGACAGCCAGGCCTTGTCTGCAAGCAGACCTGGCAGCATTGGG
CTGGCCGCCCCCCAGGGCCTCCTCTTCATGCCCAGTGAATGACTCACCTTGGCACAGACACAATGTTCGG
GGTGGGCACAGTGCCTGCTTCCCGCCGCACCCCAGCCCCCCTCAAATGCCTTCCGAGAAGCCCATTGAGC
AGGGGGCTTGCATTGCACCCCAGCCTGACAGCCTGGCATCTTGGGATAAAAGCAGCACAGCCCCCTAGGG
GCTGCCCTTGCTGTGTGGCGCCACCGGCGGTGGAGAACAAGGCTCTATTCAGCCTGTGCCCAGGAAAGGG
GATCAGGGGATGCCCAGGCATGGACAGTGGGTGGCAGGGGGGGAGAGGAGGGCTGTCTGCTTCCCAGAAG
TCCAAGGACACAAATGGGTGAGGGGAGAGCTCTCCCCATAGCTGGGCTGCGGCCCAACCCCACCCCCTCA
GGCTATGCCAGGGGGTGTTGCCAGGGGCACCCGGGCATCGCCAGTCTAGCCCACTCCTTCATAAAGCCCT
CGCATCCCAGGAGCGAGCAGAGCCAGAGCAGGTTGGAGAGGAGACGCATCACCTCCGCTGCTCGCAAGCT
TTATTGCGGTAGTTTATCACAGTTAAATTGCTAACGCAGTCAGTGCTTCTGACACAACAGTCTCGAACTT
AAGCTGCAGAAGTTGGTCGTGAGGCACTGGGCAGGTAAGTATCAAGGTTACAAGACAGGTTTAAGGAGAC
CAATAGAAACTGGGCTTGTCGAGACAGAGAAGACTCTTGCGTTTCTGATAGGCACCTATTGGTCTTACTG
ACATCCACTTTGCCTTTCTCTCCACAGGTGTCCACTCCCAGTTCAATTACAGCTCTTAAGGCTAGAGTAC
TTAATACGACTCACTATAGGCTAGCCTCGAGAATTCGCCACCATGGAGACAGACACACTCCTGCTATGGG
TACTGCTGCTCTGGGTTCCAGGTTCCACTGGTGACACAAGTTTGTACAAAAAAGTTGGCACCACCGGTCC
CATCATGGGCTCCTCGGTGTACATCACGGTGGAGCTGGCCATTGCTGTGCTGGCCATCCTGGGCAATGTG
CTGGTGTGCTGGGCCGTGTGGCTCAACAGCAACCTGCAGAACGTCACCAACTACTTTGTGGTGTCACTGG
CGGCGGCCGACATCGCAGTGGGTGTGCTCGCCATCCCCTTTGCCATCACCATCAGCACCGGGTTCTGCGC
TGCCTGCCACGGCTGCCTCTTCATTGCCTGCTTCGTCCTGGTCCTCACGCAGAGCTCCATCTTCAGTCTC
CTGGCCATCGCCATTGACCGCTACATTGCCATCCGCATCCCGCTCCGGTACAATGGCTTGGTGACCGGCA
CGAGGGCTAAGGGCATCATTGCCATCTGCTGGGTGCTGTCGTTTGCCATCGGCCTGACTCCCATGCTAGG
TTGGAACAACTGCGGTCAGCCAAAGGAGGGCAAGAACCACTCCCAGGGCTGCGGGGAGGGCCAAGTGGCC
TGTCTCTTTGAGGATGTGGTCCCCATGAACTACATGGTGTACTTCAACTTCTTTGCCTGTGTGCTGGTGC
CCCTGCTGCTCATGCTGGGTGTCTATTTGCGGATCTTCCTGGCGGCGCGACGACAGCTGAAGCAGATGGA
GAGCCAGCCTCCCAGCCGCCGGGGTCCGGACGCCGTCGCCGCGCCGCCGGGGGGCACCGAGCGCAGGCCC
AACGGTCTGGGCCCCGAGCGCAGCGCGGGCCCGGGGGGCGCAGAGGCCGAACCGCTGCCCACCCAGCTCA
ACGGCGCCCCTGGCGAGCCCGCGCCGGCCGGGCCGCGCGACACCGACGCGCTGGACCTGGAGGAGGGAGG
AAACGTCTATATCAAGGCCGACAAGCAGAAGAACGGCATCAAGGCGAACTTCCACATCCGCCACAACATC
GAGGACGGCGGCGTGCAGCTCGCCTACCACTACCAGCAGAACACCCCCATCGGCGACGGCCCCGTGCTGC
TGCCCGACAACCACTACCTGAGCGTGCAGTCCAAACTTTCGAAAGACCCCAACGAGAAGCGCGATCACAT
GGTCCTGCTGGAGTTCGTGACCGCCGCCGGGATCACTCTCGGCATGGACGAGCTGTACAAGGGCGGTACC
GGAGGGAGCATGGTGAGAAAGGGCGAGGAGCTGTTCACCGGGGTGGTGCCCATCCTGGTCGAGCTGGACG
GCGACGTAAACGGCCACAAGTTCAGCGTGTCCGGCGAGGGTGAGGGCGATGCCACCTACGGCAAGCTGAC
CCTGAAGTTCATCTGCACCACCGGCAAGCTGCCCGTGCCCTGGCCCACCCTCGTGACCACCCTGACCTAC
GGCGTGCAGTGCTTCAGCCGCTACCCCGACCACATGAAGCAGCACGACTTCTTCAAGTCCGCCATGCCCG
AAGGCTACATCCAGGAGCGCACCATCTTCTTCAAGGACGACGGCAACTACAAGACCCGCGCCGAGGTGAA
GTTCGAGGGCGACACCCTGGTGAACCGCATCGAGCTGAAGGGCATCGACTTCAAGGAGGACGGCAACATC
CTGGGGCACAAGCTGGAGTACAACACCGGAGCAGCAGCACGCTGGCGCGGGCGGCAGAACCGCGAGCTCC
ATGCTGCCAAGTCACTGGCCATCATTGTGGGGCTCTTTGCCCTCTGCTGGCTGCCCCTACACATCATCAA
CTGCTTCACTTTCTTCTGCCCCGACTGCAGCCACGCCCCTCTCTGGCTCATGTACCTGGCCATCGTCCTC
TCCCACACCAATTCGGTTGTGAATCCCTTCATCTACGCCTACCGTATCCGCGAGTTCCGCCAGACCTTCC
GCAAGATCATTCGCAGCCACGTCCTGAGGCAGCAAGAACCTTTCAAGGCAGCTGGCACCAGTGCCCGGGT
CTTGGCAGCTCATGGCAGTGACGGAGAGCAGGTCAGCCTCCGTCTCAACGGCCACCCGCCAGGAGTGTGG
GCCAACGGCAGTGCTCCCCACCCTGAGCGGAGGCCCAATGGCTACGCCCTGGGGCTGGTGAGTGGAGGGA
GTGCCCAAGAGTCCCAGGGGAACACGGGCCTCCCAGACGTGGAGCTCCTTAGCCATGAGCTCAAGGGAGT
GTGCCCAGAGCCCCCTGGCCTAGATGACCCCCTGGCCCAGGATGGAGCAGGAGTGTCCTGAGAATTCGAT
ATCAAGCTTATCGATAATCAACCTCTGGATTACAAAATTTGTGAAAGATTGACTGGTATTCTTAACTATG
TTGCTCCTTTTACGCTATGTGGATACGCTGCTTTAATGCCTTTGTATCATGCTATTGCTTCCCGTATGGC
TTTCATTTTCTCCTCCTTGTATAAATCCTGGTTGCTGTCTCTTTATGAGGAGTTGTGGCCCGTTGTCAGG
CAACGTGGCGTGGTGTGCACTGTGTTTGCTGACGCAACCCCCACTGGTTGGGGCATTGCCACCACCTGTC
AGCTCCTTTCCGGAACTTTCGCTTTCCCCCTCCCTATTGCCACGGCGGAACTCATCGCCGCCTGCCTTGC
CCGCTGCTGGACAGGGGCTCGGCTGTTGGGCACTGACAATTCCGTGGTGTTGTCGGGGAAATCATCGTCC
TTTCCTTGGCTGCTCGCCTATGTTGCCACCTGGATTCTGCGCGGGACGTCCTTCTGCTACGTCCCTTCGG
CCCTCAATCCAGCGGACCTTCCTTCCCGCGGCCTGCTGCCGGCTCTGCGGCCTCTTCCGCGTCTTCGCCT
TCGCCCTCAGACGAGTCGGATCTCCCTTTGGGCCGCCTCCCCGCATCGATACCGAGCGCTGCTCGAGAGA
TCTACGGGTGGCATCCCTGTGACCCCTCCCCAGTGCCTCTCCTGGCCCTGGAAGTTGCCACTCCAGTGCC
CACCAGCCTTGTCCTAATAAAATTAAGTTGCATCATTTTGTCTGACTAGGTGTCCTTCTATAATATTATG
GGGTGGAGGGGGGTGGTATGGAGCAAGGGGCAAGTTGGGAAGACAACCTGTAGGGCCTGCGGGGTCTATT
GGGAACCAAGCTGGAGTGCAGTGGCACAATCTTGGCTCACTGCAATCTCCGCCTCCTGGGTTCAAGCGAT
TCTCCTGCCTCAGCCTCCCGAGTTGTTGGGATTCCAGGCATGCATGACCAGGCTCAGCTAATTTTTGTTT
TTTTGGTAGAGACGGGGTTTCACCATATTGGCCAGGCTGGTCTCCAACTCCTAATCTCAGGTGATCTACC
CACCTTGGCCTCCCAAATTGCTGGGATTACAGGCGTGAACCACTGCTCCCTTCCCTGTCCTTCTGATTTT
GTAGGTAACCACGTGCGGACCGAGCGGCCGCAGGAACCCCTAGTGATGGAGTTGGCCACTCCCTCTCTGC
GCGCTCGCTCGCTCACTGAGGCCGGGCGACCAAAGGTCGCCCGACGCCCGGGCTTTGCCCGGGCGGCCTC
AGTGAGCGAGCGAGCGCGCAGCTGCCTGCAGGGGCGCCTGATGCGGTATTTTCTCCTTACGCATCTGTGC
GGTATTTCACACCGCATA
[95 nt withheld, positions 5479-5573]
T
[46 nt withheld, positions 5575-5620]
C
[141 nt withheld, positions 5622-5762]
CCTTTGACGTTGGAGTCCACGTTCTTT
[37 nt withheld, positions 5790-5826]
ACTCTATCTCGGGCTATTCTTTTGATTTATAAGGGATTTTGCCGATTTCGGTCTATTGGTTAAAAAATGA
GCTGATTTAACAAAAATTTAACGCGAATTTTAACAAAATATTAACGTTTACAATTTTATGGTGCACTCTC
AGTACAATCTGCTCTGATGCCGCATAGTTAAGCCAGCCCCGACACCCGCCAACACCCGCTGACGCGCCCT
GACGGGCTTGTCTGCTCCCGGCATCCGCTTACAGACAAGCTGTGACCGTCTCCGGGAGCTGCATGTGTCA
GAGGTTTTCACCGTCATCACCGAAACGCGCGAGACGAAAGGGCCTCGTGATACGCCTATTTTTATAGGTT
AATGTCATGATAATAATGGTTTCTTAGACGTCAGGTGGCACTTTTCGGGGAAATGTGCGCGGAACCCCTA
TTTGTTTATTTTTCTAAATACATTCAAATATGTATCCGCTCATGAGACAATAACCCTGATAAATGCTTCA
ATAATATTGAAAAAGGAAGAGTATGAGTATTCAACATTTCCGTGTCGCCCTTATTCCCTTTTTTGCGGCA
TTTTGCCTTCCTGTTTTTGCTCACCCAGAAACGCTGGTGAAAGTAAAAGATGCTGAAGATCAGTTGGGTG
CACGAGTGGGTTACATCGAACTGGATCTCAACAGCGGTAAGATCCTTGAGAGTTTTCGCCCCGAAGAACG
TTTTCCAATGATGAGCACTTTTAAAGTTCTGCTATGTGGCGCGGTATTATCCCGTATTGACGCCGGGCAA
GAGCAACTCGGTCGCCGCATACACTATTCTCAGAATGACTTGGTTGAGTACTCACCAGTCACAGAAAAGC
ATCTTACGGATGGCATGACAGTAAGAGAATTATGCAGTGCTGCCATAACCATGAGTGATAACACTGCGGC
CAACTTACTTCTGACAACGATCGGAGGACCGAAGGAGCTAACCGCTTTTTTGCACAACATGGGGGATCAT
GTAACTCGCCTTGATCGTTGGGAACCGGAGCTGAATGAAGCCATACCAAACGACGAGCGTGACACCACGA
TGCCTGTAGCAATGGCAACAACGTTGCGCAAACTATTAACTGGCGAACTACTTACTCTAGCTTCCCGGCA
ACAATTAATAGACTGGATGGAGGCGGATAAAGTTGCAGGACCACTTCTGCGCTCGGCCCTTCCGGCTGGC
TGGTTTATTGCTGATAAATCTGGAGCCGGTGAGCGTGGGTCTCGCGGTATCATTGCAGCACTGGGGCCAG
ATGGTAAGCCCTCCCGTATCGTAGTTATCTACACGACGGGGAGTCAGGCAACTATGGATGAACGAAATAG
ACAGATCGCTGAGATAGGTGCCTCACTGATTAAGCATTGGTAACTGTCAGACCAAGTTTACTCATATATA
CTTTAGATTGATTTAAAACTTCATTTTTAATTTAAAAGGATCTAGGTGAAGATCCTTTTTGATAATCTCA
TGACCAAAATCCCTTAACGTGAGTTTTCGTTCCACTGAGCGTCAGACCCCGTAGAAAAGATCAAAGGATC
TTC
